>Addgene plasmid #63675 | Ad-Flag-HDAC3 | addgene partial sequence | sequence record 107656 | SV40pA-R 5'-GAAATTTGTGATGCTATTGC-3'
GTTCTAGTCACTTACTTAAGCTTGGTACCGAGCTCGGATCATCCAGCACAGTGGCGGCCGCTCGAGTCTA
GAGTCGACCTGCAGGCATGCAAGCTTGCTGCTCTAAATCTCCACATCACTTTCCTTGTCGTTGTCATGGT
CGCCATCATAGAACTCATTGGGTGCTTCTGGCCTGCTGTAGTTCTCCTCGGGACCTCTCTCTTCAGCGTC
GGCCTCGTCAGTCCTGTCATACGTCAGGAGGTCTGCCGGGACATCATGAATCTGGACACTGGGTGCATGG
TTCAGCATCTTCAAGTTTTCAAAGATTGTCTGGCGGATCTGGTCCAGATACTGGCGTGAGTTCTGATTCT
CGATGCGGGTGCTGACATCTGGATGGAGTGTGAAATCTGGGGCAAAGTACTCGAAGTATTCACTATAGGG
AAGTTCCTCACTAATGGCCTCTTCTACCAGCAGAGATGTTTCATATGTCCAACACCGGGCAACATTTCGG
ACAGTGTAGCCACCACCTCCCAGTACCAGGAGAGGGATATTGAAACTCTTGACATATTCAACACATTCCC
CATGTCCTCGAATGCTGAGATTGAAGCAGCCTAATCGATCACAGCCCAGGGAGTCAGCGCCACACTGGAG
CACGATGCACGTCGGCTGGTAGAAGTCCACCACCTGGCTGATGACTGGCTGGAAAAGGTGCTTGTAACTC
TGGTCATCAATGCCATCTCGT
