>Addgene plasmid #63675 | Ad-Flag-HDAC3 | addgene partial sequence | sequence record 132143 | CMV-F 5'-CGCAAATGGGCGGTAGGCGTG-3'
GGCTAACTAGAGAACCCACTGCTTACTGGCTTATCGAAATTAATACGACTCACTATAGGGAGACCCAAGC
TGGCTAGCATGGACTACAAGGACGACGATGACAAGGAATTCAGATCTGGTACCGTGGCGTATTTCTACGA
CCCCGATGTGGGCAACTTCCACTATGGAGCTGGACACCCAATGAAACCTCATCGCCTGGCATTGACTCAT
AGCCTAGTCCTGCATTATGGTCTCTATAAGAAGATGATCGTCTTCAAGCCTTACCAGGCCTCCCAGCATG
ACATGTGCCGCTTCCATTCTGAGGACTACATCGACTTCCTGCAGAGAGTCAGCCCCACCAATATGCAGGG
TTTCACCAAGAGCCTTAATGCCTTCAACGTGGGTGATGACTGCCCAGTGTTTCCAGGACTTTTCGAGTTC
TGCTCCCGTTACACAGGCGCATCTCTGCAAGGAGCAACACAGCTAAACAACAAGATCTGTGATATTGCCA
TCAACTGGGCCGGTGGTCTACATCATGCCAAGAAATTTGAGGCCTCTGGCTTCTGCTATGTCAATGACAT
AGTAATTGGTATCCTGGAGCTGCTTAAGTACCACCCTCGGGTGCTCTACATTGATATCGACATCCACCAT
GGTGACGGGGTTCAGGAAGCCTTCTACCTCACTGACCGGGTCATGACTGTGTCCTTCCACAAATACGGAA
