[The description below was written by a language model from this plasmid's Addgene catalogue record.]
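Description:
Ad-Flag-HDAC3 is a recombinant adenoviral genome plasmid built on the pAdeno-X backbone, a large vector of roughly 33 kb before the insert is added, and is classed as both a mammalian expression and an adenoviral vector. It is maintained in bacteria as a low-copy plasmid under ampicillin selection. The use of a recombination-deficient stable cloning strain fits the general need to keep large viral genomes with terminal repeats intact during propagation. No feature table accompanies the record, so the origin of replication, the viral elements and the exact layout of the expression cassette are not documented here.

The payload is mouse Hdac3, encoding histone deacetylase 3, a class I histone deacetylase that removes acetyl groups from histones and other proteins and usually acts within transcriptional corepressor complexes. A FLAG epitope is fused to the N terminus of the protein, which allows the exogenous HDAC3 to be detected or immunoprecipitated with anti-FLAG antibodies and distinguished from the endogenous enzyme. The record does not state the promoter that drives the insert or the cloning method used. Flanking Adeno-X forward and reverse sequencing primer sites are listed for verifying the insert.

The stated purpose is adenoviral expression of Flag-tagged HDAC3. Plasmids of this type are generally used to generate adenoviral particles in a complementing packaging cell line, and the resulting virus delivers the transgene efficiently and transiently to a wide range of mammalian cells, including ones that transfect poorly. The associated publication concerns the role of HDAC3 in shear stress- and VEGF-induced differentiation of stem cells toward endothelial cells, which suggests the construct served for HDAC3 overexpression in that setting.
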