Addgene plasmid #63675: Ad-Flag-HDAC3
Purpose: adenoviral expression of Flag tagged HDAC3
Depositing lab: Qingbo Xu & Lingfang Zeng. Depositing organization: King's College London. Publication: HDAC3 is crucial in shear- and VEGF-induced stem cell differentiation toward endothelial cells. Zeng L, Xiao Q, Margariti A, Zhang Z, Zampetaki A, Patel S, Capogrossi MC, Hu Y, Xu Q. J Cell Biol. 2006 Sep 25;174(7):1059-69. Epub 2006 Sep 18. 10.1083/jcb.200605113 PubMed 16982804.
Backbone
  Vector backbone: pAdeno-X
  Backbone size w/o insert (bp): 33000
  Vector type: Mammalian Expression, Adenoviral
Growth in bacteria
  Bacterial resistance: Ampicillin, 100 μg/mL
  Growth temperature: 37°C
  Growth strain: NEB Stable
  Copy number: Low Copy
Gene/Insert
  Gene/Insert name: HDAC3 (alt name: histone deacetylase 3)
  Species: M. musculus (mouse)
  Entrez Gene: Hdac3
  Tag / fusion protein: FLAG (N terminal on insert)
  Cloning method: Unknown
  Sequencing primers: 5′ Adeno-X Forward; 3′ Adeno-X Reverse
Terms and licenses: Academic/Nonprofit Terms; Industry Terms: Not Available to Industry
How to cite: Ad-Flag-HDAC3 was a gift from Qingbo Xu & Lingfang Zeng (Addgene plasmid # 63675 ; http://n2t.net/addgene:63675 ; RRID:Addgene_63675)
